Addgene plasmid #84635: pcDNA3-AMPKsub-YPet-NES
Purpose: Encodes C-terminal (substrate) fragment of bimolecular AMPK/BRSK activity reporter (bimABKAR); cytosol targeted; use in conjunction with pcDNA3-Cerulean-FHA1-NES
Depositing lab: Jin Zhang. Depositing organization: University of California, San Diego (UCSD). Publication: Visualization of Compartmentalized Kinase Activity Dynamics Using Adaptable BimKARs. Depry C, Mehta S, Li R, Zhang J. Chem Biol. 2015 Nov 19;22(11):1470-9. doi: 10.1016/j.chembiol.2015.10.004. Epub 2015 Nov 5. PubMed 26548610.
Backbone
  Vector backbone: pcDNA3
  Backbone manufacturer: Invitrogen
  Backbone size w/o insert (bp): 5500
  Total vector size (bp): 6297
  Vector type: Mammalian Expression
  Selectable markers: Neomycin (select with G418)
Growth in bacteria
  Bacterial resistance: Ampicillin, 100 μg/mL
  Growth temperature: 37°C
  Growth strain: DH5alpha
  Copy number: High Copy
Gene/Insert
  Gene/Insert name: AMPKsub-YPet-NES (alt name: bimABKAR-C)
  Species: Synthetic
  Insert size (bp): 807
  Promoter: CMV
  Tag / fusion protein: YPet (C terminal on insert); Nuclear export signal (NES) (C terminal on insert); 6xHis (N terminal on backbone); T7 tag (gene 10 leader) (N terminal on backbone); Xpress (TM) tag (N terminal on backbone)
  Cloning method: Restriction Enzyme; 5′ cloning site BamHI (not destroyed); 3′ cloning site EcoRI (not destroyed)
  Sequencing primers: 5′ T7 forward; 3′ BGH reverse
Terms and licenses: Academic/Nonprofit Terms; Industry Terms: Not Available to Industry
How to cite: pcDNA3-AMPKsub-YPet-NES was a gift from Jin Zhang (Addgene plasmid # 84635 ; http://n2t.net/addgene:84635 ; RRID:Addgene_84635)
