[The description below was written by a language model from this plasmid's Addgene catalogue record and pLannotate feature annotations shown in this document.]
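Description:
pcDNA3-AMPKsub-YPet-NES is a mammalian expression plasmid built on the Invitrogen pcDNA3 backbone, about 6.3 kb in total. It encodes the C-terminal, substrate-bearing half of bimABKAR, a bimolecular reporter of AMPK/BRSK kinase activity. It is propagated in E. coli at high copy from a ColE1/pUC-type origin under ampicillin selection (AmpR). It also carries an f1 origin and an SV40 promoter-driven neomycin phosphotransferase cassette with an SV40 polyadenylation signal, which allows G418 selection of transfected mammalian cells.

The synthetic insert of roughly 800 bp sits between BamHI and EcoRI sites. It is expressed from the CMV immediate-early enhancer/promoter and terminated by the bovine growth hormone poly(A) signal. A T7 promoter lies upstream and an SP6 promoter downstream of the cassette. The open reading frame starts with backbone-derived N-terminal tags: 6xHis (which the automated annotation labels as a capTEV fragment), the T7 gene 10 leader and the Xpress epitope. These are followed by a short unannotated stretch that presumably holds the AMPK substrate peptide, then the yellow fluorescent protein YPet, and finally an HIV Rev-type nuclear export signal that confines the protein to the cytosol. The small annotated fragments of ble, lacI and an HIV LTR are most likely backbone remnants or annotation artefacts rather than functional elements.

The plasmid is intended to be co-expressed with its partner, pcDNA3-Cerulean-FHA1-NES. In bimolecular reporters of this kind, phosphorylation of the substrate promotes its binding by the FHA1 phosphopeptide-binding domain. That brings Cerulean and YPet together, so cytosolic AMPK/BRSK activity can be read out in living cells as a change in FRET.
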