Features (pLannotate 1.2.2; 25 found; start..end, strand, type, name):
      1..21      +  CDS            capTEV™ (fragment): composite tag for in vivo biotinylation, TEV protease cleavage, and 6xHis tagging
     22..54      +  CDS            T7 tag (gene 10 leader): leader peptide from bacteriophage T7 gene 10 promotes efficient translation in E. coli
     58..81      +  CDS            Xpress™ tag: Xpress™ epitope tag, including an enterokinase recognition and cleavage site
    142..858     +  CDS            YPet: YPet is a basic (constitutively fluorescent) yellow fluorescent protein published in 2005, derived from Aequorea victoria. It has moderate acid sensitivity.
    865..891     +  CDS            NES: nuclear export signal from the HIV Rev protein (Fischer et al., 1995)
    910..928     -  promoter       SP6 promoter: promoter for bacteriophage SP6 RNA polymerase
    954..1178    +  polyA_signal   bGH poly(A) signal: bovine growth hormone polyadenylation signal
   1182..1203    +  promoter       SV40 promoter (fragment): SV40 enhancer and early promoter
   1224..1652    +  rep_origin     f1 ori (sequence partly withheld): f1 bacteriophage origin of replication; arrow indicates direction of (+) strand synthesis
   1666..1995    +  promoter       SV40 promoter: SV40 enhancer and early promoter
   2062..2853    +  CDS            neo: KKA2_KLEPN - Also known as kan, nptII. Experimental evidence at protein level: Swiss-Prot protein existence level 1. Resistance to kanamycin, neomycin, paromomycin, ribostamycin, butirosin and gentamicin B. From Klebsiella pneumoniae.
   2877..3035    +  CDS            ble (fragment): BLE_KLEPN - Experimental evidence at protein level: Swiss-Prot protein existence level 1. Binding protein with a strong affinity to the bleomycin family of antibiotics. Binds to CL990; an antimitotic-antibiotic compound. From Klebsiella pneumoniae.
   3030..3151    +  polyA_signal   SV40 poly(A) signal: SV40 polyadenylation signal
   3224..3240    -  protein_bind   lac operator: The lac repressor binds to the lac operator to inhibit transcription in E. coli. This inhibition can be relieved by adding lactose or isopropyl-β-D-thiogalactopyranoside (IPTG). lac repressor encoded by lacI
   3248..3278    -  promoter       lac promoter: promoter for the E. coli lac operon
   3293..3314    -  protein_bind   CAP binding site: CAP binding activates transcription in the presence of cAMP. E. coli catabolite activator protein
   3327..3419    -  CDS            lacI (fragment): lac repressor; lacI; The lac repressor binds to the lac operator to inhibit transcription in E. coli. This inhibition can be relieved by adding lactose or isopropyl-β-D-thiogalactopyranoside (IPTG).
   3602..4190    -  rep_origin     ori: high-copy-number ColE1/pMB1/pBR322/pUC origin of replication
   4361..5221    -  CDS            AmpR: β-lactamase; bla; confers resistance to ampicillin, carbenicillin, and related antibiotics
   5222..5326    -  promoter       AmpR promoter: bla
   5385..5437    -  misc_feature   bom (fragment): basis of mobility region from pBR322
   5592..5971    +  enhancer       CMV enhancer: human cytomegalovirus immediate early enhancer
   5972..6175    +  promoter       CMV promoter: human cytomegalovirus (CMV) immediate early promoter
   6171..6204    +  LTR            5' LTR (truncated) (fragment): truncated 5' long terminal repeat (LTR) from HIV-1
   6220..6238    +  promoter       T7 promoter: promoter for bacteriophage T7 RNA polymerase
>Addgene plasmid #84635 | pcDNA3-AMPKsub-YPet-NES | addgene full sequence | sequence record 176207 | Addgene NGS Result
CATCATCATCATCATCATGGTATGGCTAGCATGACTGGTGGACAGCAAATGGGTCGGGATCTGTACGACG
ATGACGATAAGGATCCCATGAGGAGAGTGGCTACCCTGGTGGATCTGGGCGGCACCGGCGGCAGCGAGCT
CATGGTGAGCAAAGGCGAAGAGCTGTTCACCGGCGTGGTGCCCATCCTGGTGGAGCTGGACGGCGACGTG
AACGGCCACAAGTTCAGCGTGAGCGGCGAGGGCGAGGGCGACGCCACCTACGGCAAGCTGACCCTGAAGC
TGCTGTGCACCACCGGCAAGCTGCCCGTGCCCTGGCCCACCCTGGTGACCACCCTGGGCTACGGCGTGCA
GTGCTTCGCCCGGTACCCCGACCACATGAAGCAGCACGACTTCTTCAAGAGCGCCATGCCCGAGGGCTAC
GTGCAGGAGCGGACCATCTTCTTCAAGGACGACGGCAACTACAAGACCCGGGCCGAGGTGAAGTTCGAGG
GCGACACCCTGGTGAACCGGATCGAGCTGAAGGGCATCGACTTCAAGGAGGACAGCAACATCCTGGGCCA
CAAGCTGGAGTACAACTACAACAGCCACAACGTGTACATCACCGCCGACAAGCAGAAGAACGGCATCAAG
GCCAACTTCAAGATCCGGCACAACATCGAGGACGGCGGCGTGCAGCTGGCCGACCACTACCAGCAGAACA
CCCCCATCGGCGACGGCCCCGTGCTGCTGCCCGATAACCACTACCTGAGCTACCAGAGCGCCCTGTTCAA
GGACCCCAACGAGAAGCGGGACCACATGGTGCTGCTGGAGTTCCTGACCGCCGCCGGCATCACCGAGGGT
ATGAATGAATTGTACAAAGAATTCCTGCCCCCCCTGGAGCGCCTGACCCTGTAATCTAGAGGGCCCTATT
CTATAGTGTCACCTAAATGCTAGAGCTCGCTGATCAGCCTCGACTGTGCCTTCTAGTTGCCAGCCATCTG
TTGTTTGCCCCTCCCCCGTGCCTTCCTTGACCCTGGAAGGTGCCACTCCCACTGTCCTTTCCTAATAAAA
TGAGGAAATTGCATCGCATTGTCTGAGTAGGTGTCATTCTATTCTGGGGGGTGGGGTGGGGCAGGACAGC
AAGGGGGAGGATTGGGAAGACAATAGCAGGCATGCTGGGGATGCGGTGGGCTCTATGGCTTCTGAGGCGG
AAAGAACCAGCTGGGGCTCTAGGGGGTATCCCC
[124 nt withheld, positions 1224-1347]
C
[91 nt withheld, positions 1349-1439]
A
[49 nt withheld, positions 1441-1489]
CCTTTGACGTTGGAGTCCACGTTCTTT
[37 nt withheld, positions 1517-1553]
ACCCTATCTCGGTCTATTCTTTTGATTTATAAGGGATTTTGCCGATTTCGGCCTATTGGTTAAAAAATGA
GCTGATTTAACAAAAATTTAACGCGAATTAATTCTGTGGAATGTGTGTCAGTTAGGGTGTGGAAAGTCCC
CAGGCTCCCCAGCAGGCAGAAGTATGCAAAGCATGCATCTCAATTAGTCAGCAACCAGGTGTGGAAAGTC
CCCAGGCTCCCCAGCAGGCAGAAGTATGCAAAGCATGCATCTCAATTAGTCAGCAACCATAGTCCCGCCC
CTAACTCCGCCCATCCCGCCCCTAACTCCGCCCAGTTCCGCCCATTCTCCGCCCCATGGCTGACTAATTT
TTTTTATTTATGCAGAGGCCGAGGCCGCCTCTGCCTCTGAGCTATTCCAGAAGTAGTGAGGAGGCTTTTT
TGGAGGCCTAGGCTTTTGCAAAAAGCTCCCGGGAGCTTGTATATCCATTTTCGGATCTGATCAAGAGACA
GGATGAGGATCGTTTCGCATGATTGAACAAGATGGATTGCACGCAGGTTCTCCGGCCGCTTGGGTGGAGA
GGCTATTCGGCTATGACTGGGCACAACAGACAATCGGCTGCTCTGATGCCGCCGTGTTCCGGCTGTCAGC
GCAGGGGCGCCCGGTTCTTTTTGTCAAGACCGACCTGTCCGGTGCCCTGAATGAACTGCAGGACGAGGCA
GCGCGGCTATCGTGGCTGGCCACGACGGGCGTTCCTTGCGCAGCTGTGCTCGACGTTGTCACTGAAGCGG
GAAGGGACTGGCTGCTATTGGGCGAAGTGCCGGGGCAGGATCTCCTGTCATCTCACCTTGCTCCTGCCGA
GAAAGTATCCATCATGGCTGATGCAATGCGGCGGCTGCATACGCTTGATCCGGCTACCTGCCCATTCGAC
CACCAAGCGAAACATCGCATCGAGCGAGCACGTACTCGGATGGAAGCCGGTCTTGTCGATCAGGATGATC
TGGACGAAGAGCATCAGGGGCTCGCGCCAGCCGAACTGTTCGCCAGGCTCAAGGCGCGCATGCCCGACGG
CGAGGATCTCGTCGTGACCCATGGCGATGCCTGCTTGCCGAATATCATGGTGGAAAATGGCCGCTTTTCT
GGATTCATCGACTGTGGCCGGCTGGGTGTGGCGGACCGCTATCAGGACATAGCGTTGGCTACCCGTGATA
TTGCTGAAGAGCTTGGCGGCGAATGGGCTGACCGCTTCCTCGTGCTTTACGGTATCGCCGCTCCCGATTC
GCAGCGCATCGCCTTCTATCGCCTTCTTGACGAGTTCTTCTGAGCGGGACTCTGGGGTTCGAAATGACCG
ACCAAGCGACGCCCAACCTGCCATCACGAGATTTCGATTCCACCGCCGCCTTCTATGAAAGGTTGGGCTT
CGGAATCGTTTTCCGGGACGCCGGCTGGATGATCCTCCAGCGCGGGGATCTCATGCTGGAGTTCTTCGCC
CACCCCAACTTGTTTATTGCAGCTTATAATGGTTACAAATAAAGCAATAGCATCACAAATTTCACAAATA
AAGCATTTTTTTCACTGCATTCTAGTTGTGGTTTGTCCAAACTCATCAATGTATCTTATCATGTCTGTAT
ACCGTCGACCTCTAGCTAGAGCTTGGCGTAATCATGGTCATAGCTGTTTCCTGTGTGAAATTGTTATCCG
CTCACAATTCCACACAACATACGAGCCGGAAGCATAAAGTGTAAAGCCTGGGGTGCCTAATGAGTGAGCT
AACTCACATTAATTGCGTTGCGCTCACTGCCCGCTTTCCAGTCGGGAAACCTGTCGTGCCAGCTGCATTA
ATGAATCGGCCAACGCGCGGGGAGAGGCGGTTTGCGTATTGGGCGCTCTTCCGCTTCCTCGCTCACTGAC
TCGCTGCGCTCGGTCGTTCGGCTGCGGCGAGCGGTATCAGCTCACTCAAAGGCGGTAATACGGTTATCCA
CAGAATCAGGGGATAACGCAGGAAAGAACATGTGAGCAAAAGGCCAGCAAAAGGCCAGGAACCGTAAAAA
GGCCGCGTTGCTGGCGTTTTTCCATAGGCTCCGCCCCCCTGACGAGCATCACAAAAATCGACGCTCAAGT
CAGAGGTGGCGAAACCCGACAGGACTATAAAGATACCAGGCGTTTCCCCCTGGAAGCTCCCTCGTGCGCT
CTCCTGTTCCGACCCTGCCGCTTACCGGATACCTGTCCGCCTTTCTCCCTTCGGGAAGCGTGGCGCTTTC
TCATAGCTCACGCTGTAGGTATCTCAGTTCGGTGTAGGTCGTTCGCTCCAAGCTGGGCTGTGTGCACGAA
CCCCCCGTTCAGCCCGACCGCTGCGCCTTATCCGGTAACTATCGTCTTGAGTCCAACCCGGTAAGACACG
ACTTATCGCCACTGGCAGCAGCCACTGGTAACAGGATTAGCAGAGCGAGGTATGTAGGCGGTGCTACAGA
GTTCTTGAAGTGGTGGCCTAACTACGGCTACACTAGAAGAACAGTATTTGGTATCTGCGCTCTGCTGAAG
CCAGTTACCTTCGGAAAAAGAGTTGGTAGCTCTTGATCCGGCAAACAAACCACCGCTGGTAGCGGTGGTT
TTTTTGTTTGCAAGCAGCAGATTACGCGCAGAAAAAAAGGATCTCAAGAAGATCCTTTGATCTTTTCTAC
GGGGTCTGACGCTCAGTGGAACGAAAACTCACGTTAAGGGATTTTGGTCATGAGATTATCAAAAAGGATC
TTCACCTAGATCCTTTTAAATTAAAAATGAAGTTTTAAATCAATCTAAAGTATATATGAGTAAACTTGGT
CTGACAGTTACCAATGCTTAATCAGTGAGGCACCTATCTCAGCGATCTGTCTATTTCGTTCATCCATAGT
TGCCTGACTCCCCGTCGTGTAGATAACTACGATACGGGAGGGCTTACCATCTGGCCCCAGTGCTGCAATG
ATACCGCGAGACCCACGCTCACCGGCTCCAGATTTATCAGCAATAAACCAGCCAGCCGGAAGGGCCGAGC
GCAGAAGTGGTCCTGCAACTTTATCCGCCTCCATCCAGTCTATTAATTGTTGCCGGGAAGCTAGAGTAAG
TAGTTCGCCAGTTAATAGTTTGCGCAACGTTGTTGCCATTGCTACAGGCATCGTGGTGTCACGCTCGTCG
TTTGGTATGGCTTCATTCAGCTCCGGTTCCCAACGATCAAGGCGAGTTACATGATCCCCCATGTTGTGCA
AAAAAGCGGTTAGCTCCTTCGGTCCTCCGATCGTTGTCAGAAGTAAGTTGGCCGCAGTGTTATCACTCAT
GGTTATGGCAGCACTGCATAATTCTCTTACTGTCATGCCATCCGTAAGATGCTTTTCTGTGACTGGTGAG
TACTCAACCAAGTCATTCTGAGAATAGTGTATGCGGCGACCGAGTTGCTCTTGCCCGGCGTCAATACGGG
ATAATACCGCGCCACATAGCAGAACTTTAAAAGTGCTCATCATTGGAAAACGTTCTTCGGGGCGAAAACT
CTCAAGGATCTTACCGCTGTTGAGATCCAGTTCGATGTAACCCACTCGTGCACCCAACTGATCTTCAGCA
TCTTTTACTTTCACCAGCGTTTCTGGGTGAGCAAAAACAGGAAGGCAAAATGCCGCAAAAAAGGGAATAA
GGGCGACACGGAAATGTTGAATACTCATACTCTTCCTTTTTCAATATTATTGAAGCATTTATCAGGGTTA
TTGTCTCATGAGCGGATACATATTTGAATGTATTTAGAAAAATAAACAAATAGGGGTTCCGCGCACATTT
CCCCGAAAAGTGCCACCTGACGTCGACGGATCGGGAGATCTCCCGATCCCCTATGGTGCACTCTCAGTAC
AATCTGCTCTGATGCCGCATAGTTAAGCCAGTATCTGCTCCCTGCTTGTGTGTTGGAGGTCGCTGAGTAG
TGCGCGAGCAAAATTTAAGCTACAACAAGGCAAGGCTTGACCGACAATTGCATGAAGAATCTGCTTAGGG
TTAGGCGTTTTGCGCTGCTTCGCGATGTACGGGCCAGATATACGCGTTGACATTGATTATTGACTAGTTA
TTAATAGTAATCAATTACGGGGTCATTAGTTCATAGCCCATATATGGAGTTCCGCGTTACATAACTTACG
GTAAATGGCCCGCCTGGCTGACCGCCCAACGACCCCCGCCCATTGACGTCAATAATGACGTATGTTCCCA
TAGTAACGCCAATAGGGACTTTCCATTGACGTCAATGGGTGGAGTATTTACGGTAAACTGCCCACTTGGC
AGTACATCAAGTGTATCATATGCCAAGTACGCCCCCTATTGACGTCAATGACGGTAAATGGCCCGCCTGG
CATTATGCCCAGTACATGACCTTATGGGACTTTCCTACTTGGCAGTACATCTACGTATTAGTCATCGCTA
TTACCATGGTGATGCGGTTTTGGCAGTACATCAATGGGCGTGGATAGCGGTTTGACTCACGGGGATTTCC
AAGTCTCCACCCCATTGACGTCAATGGGAGTTTGTTTTGGCACCAAAATCAACGGGACTTTCCAAAATGT
CGTAACAACTCCGCCCCATTGACGCAAATGGGCGGTAGGCGTGTACGGTGGGAGGTCTATATAAGCAGAG
CTCTCTGGCTAACTAGAGAACCCACTGCTTACTGGCTTATCGAAATTAATACGACTCACTATAGGGAGAC
CCAAGCTTGCGGCCGCCACCATGGTGCGGGGTTCT
